Addgene plasmid #184729: pX459-canis_PTGS2-3
Purpose: COX2-KO in MDCK
Depositing lab: Michiyuki Matsuda. Depositing organization: Kyoto University, Graduate School of Biostudies. Publication: Calcium transients trigger switch-like discharge of prostaglandin E(2) in an extracellular signal-regulated kinase-dependent manner. Watabe T, Yamahira S, Takakura K, Thumkeo D, Narumiya S, Matsuda M, Terai K. eLife. 2024 Jan 26;12:RP86727. doi: 10.7554/eLife.86727. PubMed 38276879.
Backbone
  Vector backbone: pX459
  Backbone size w/o insert (bp): 9000
  Total vector size (bp): 9000
  Vector type: CRISPR
  Selectable markers: Puromycin
Growth in bacteria
  Bacterial resistance: Ampicillin, 100 μg/mL
  Growth temperature: 37°C
  Growth strain: DH5alpha
  Copy number: Unknown
Gene/Insert
  Gene/Insert name: A gRNA targeting the dog COX2 gene.
  Species: Synthetic
Terms and licenses: Academic/Nonprofit Terms; Industry Terms: Not Available to Industry
How to cite: pX459-canis_PTGS2-3 was a gift from Michiyuki Matsuda (Addgene plasmid # 184729 ; http://n2t.net/addgene:184729 ; RRID:Addgene_184729)
