[The description below was written by a language model from this plasmid's Addgene catalogue record and pLannotate feature annotations shown in this document.]
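Description:
pX459-canis_PTGS2-3 is an all-in-one CRISPR/Cas9 knockout plasmid built on the pX459 backbone and intended for transfection into mammalian cells, specifically to disrupt the COX2 (PTGS2) gene in canine MDCK cells. The sequenced record is about 9.2 kb. In bacteria it is maintained through a high-copy ColE1/pUC-type origin and selected with ampicillin via the β-lactamase gene. An f1 phage origin is also present, along with small pBR322-derived bom and rop fragments that appear to be backbone remnants.

The payload consists of two expression units. A human U6 RNA polymerase III promoter drives a single guide RNA, with the synthetic dog COX2-targeting spacer sitting in the short gap between the promoter and the Streptococcus pyogenes gRNA scaffold. A second partial scaffold fragment follows it. Downstream, a hybrid promoter made of the CMV enhancer, chicken β-actin promoter and a hybrid intron drives S. pyogenes Cas9, which is annotated as adjoining N- and C-terminal portions that together form one continuous coding region. Cas9 is fused to a nucleoplasmin nuclear localization signal. A puromycin N-acetyltransferase coding sequence follows in the same transcription unit ahead of the bGH polyadenylation signal. The linking element between Cas9 and PuroR is not annotated in the feature table. Puromycin resistance allows enrichment of transfected cells. A single AAV2 ITR is annotated after the poly(A) signal, so the plasmid is not set up as a packageable AAV genome. The "-3" in the name suggests it may be one of several guides against the same gene, though the record does not say so.
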