Features (pLannotate 1.2.2; 19 found; start..end, strand, type, name):
      1..241     +  promoter       U6 promoter: RNA polymerase III promoter for human U6 snRNA
    271..346     +  misc_RNA       gRNA scaffold: guide RNA scaffold for the Streptococcus pyogenes CRISPR/Cas9 system
    353..396     +  misc_RNA       gRNA scaffold (fragment): guide RNA scaffold for the Streptococcus pyogenes CRISPR/Cas9 system
    443..728     +  enhancer       CMV enhancer: human cytomegalovirus immediate early enhancer; contains an 18-bp deletion relative to the standard CMV enhancer
    730..1007    +  promoter       chicken β-actin promoter: No description available
   1008..1235    +  intron         hybrid intron: hybrid between chicken β-actin (CBA) and minute virus of mice (MMV) introns (Gray et al., 2011)
   1373..2974    +  CDS            Cas9(N): N-terminal portion of Streptococcus pyogenes Cas9 (Zetsche et al., 2015)
   2975..5473    +  CDS            Cas9(C): C-terminal portion of Streptococcus pyogenes Cas9 (Zetsche et al., 2015)
   5474..5521    +  CDS            nucleoplasmin NLS: bipartite nuclear localization signal from nucleoplasmin
   5591..6190    +  CDS            PuroR (fragment): puromycin N-acetyltransferase; pac from Streptomyces; confers resistance to puromycin
   6224..6335    +  polyA_signal   bGH poly(A) signal: bovine growth hormone polyadenylation signal
   6440..6580    +  repeat_region  AAV2 ITR: inverted terminal repeat of adeno-associated virus serotype 2 inverted
   6585..6636    -  misc_feature   bom (fragment): basis of mobility region from pBR322
   6655..7110    +  rep_origin     f1 ori (sequence partly withheld): f1 bacteriophage origin of replication; arrow indicates direction of (+) strand synthesis
   7111..7160    -  misc_feature   bom (fragment): basis of mobility region from pBR322
   7262..7297    -  CDS            rop (fragment): Rop protein, which maintains plasmids at low copy number; rop
   7392..7496    +  promoter       AmpR promoter: bla
   7497..8357    +  CDS            AmpR: β-lactamase; bla; confers resistance to ampicillin, carbenicillin, and related antibiotics
   8528..9116    +  rep_origin     ori: high-copy-number ColE1/pMB1/pBR322/pUC origin of replication
>Addgene plasmid #184729 | pX459-canis_PTGS2-3 | addgene full sequence | sequence record 361959 | Addgene NGS Result
GAGGGCCTATTTCCCATGATTCCTTCATATTTGCATATACGATACAAGGCTGTTAGAGAGATAATTGGAA
TTAATTTGACTGTAAACACAAAGATATTAGTACAAAATACGTGACGTAGAAAGTAATAATTTCTTGGGTA
GTTTGCAGTTTTAAAATTATGTTTTAAAATGGACTATCATATGCTTACCGTAACTTGAAAGTATTTCGAT
TTCTTGGCTTTATATATCTTGTGGAAAGGACGAAACACCGTGAGTATCTTTGACGGTAGGGTTTTAGAGC
TAGAAATAGCAAGTTAAAATAAGGCTAGTCCGTTATCAACTTGAAAAAGTGGCACCGAGTCGGTGCTTTT
TTGTTTTAGAGCTAGAAATAGCAAGTTAAAATAAGGCTAGTCCGTTTTTAGCGCGTGCGCCAATTCTGCA
GACAAATGGCTCTAGAGGTACCCGTTACATAACTTACGGTAAATGGCCCGCCTGGCTGACCGCCCAACGA
CCCCCGCCCATTGACGTCAATAGTAACGCCAATAGGGACTTTCCATTGACGTCAATGGGTGGAGTATTTA
CGGTAAACTGCCCACTTGGCAGTACATCAAGTGTATCATATGCCAAGTACGCCCCCTATTGACGTCAATG
ACGGTAAATGGCCCGCCTGGCATTGTGCCCAGTACATGACCTTATGGGACTTTCCTACTTGGCAGTACAT
CTACGTATTAGTCATCGCTATTACCATGGTCGAGGTGAGCCCCACGTTCTGCTTCACTCTCCCCATCTCC
CCCCCCTCCCCACCCCCAATTTTGTATTTATTTATTTTTTAATTATTTTGTGCAGCGATGGGGGCGGGGG
GGGGGGGGGGGCGCGCGCCRGGSGGGGSGGGGSGGGGSGRGGGGSGGGGSGGGGSGAGGCGGAGAGGTGC
GGCGGCAGCCAATCAGAGCGGCGCGCTCCGAAAGTTTCCTTTTATGGCGAGGCGGCGGCGGCGGCGGCCC
TATAAAAAGCGAAGCGCGCGGCGGGCGGGAGTCGCTGCGCGCTGCCTTCGCCCCGTGCCCCGCTCCGCCG
CCGCCTCGCGCCGCCCGCCCCGGCTCTGACTGACCGCGTTACTCCCACAGGTGAGCGGGCGGGACGGCCC
TTCTCCTCCGGGCTGTAATTAGCTGAGCAAGAGGTAAGGGTTTAAGGGATGGTTGGTTGGTGGGGTATTA
ATGTTTAATTACCTGGAGCACCTGCCTGAAATCACTTTTTTTCAGGTTGGACCGGTGCCACCATGGACTA
TAAGGACCACGACGGAGACTACAAGGATCATGATATTGATTACAAAGACGATGACGATAAGATGGCCCCA
AAGAAGAAGCGGAAGGTCGGTATCCACGGAGTCCCAGCAGCCGACAAGAAGTACAGCATCGGCCTGGACA
TCGGCACCAACTCTGTGGGCTGGGCCGTGATCACCGACGAGTACAAGGTGCCCAGCAAGAAATTCAAGGT
GCTGGGCAACACCGACCGGCACAGCATCAAGAAGAACCTGATCGGAGCCCTGCTGTTCGACAGCGGCGAA
ACAGCCGAGGCCACCCGGCTGAAGAGAACCGCCAGAAGAAGATACACCAGACGGAAGAACCGGATCTGCT
ATCTGCAAGAGATCTTCAGCAACGAGATGGCCAAGGTGGACGACAGCTTCTTCCACAGACTGGAAGAGTC
CTTCCTGGTGGAAGAGGATAAGAAGCACGAGCGGCACCCCATCTTCGGCAACATCGTGGACGAGGTGGCC
TACCACGAGAAGTACCCCACCATCTACCACCTGAGAAAGAAACTGGTGGACAGCACCGACAAGGCCGACC
TGCGGCTGATCTATCTGGCCCTGGCCCACATGATCAAGTTCCGGGGCCACTTCCTGATCGAGGGCGACCT
GAACCCCGACAACAGCGACGTGGACAAGCTGTTCATCCAGCTGGTGCAGACCTACAACCAGCTGTTCGAG
GAAAACCCCATCAACGCCAGCGGCGTGGACGCCAAGGCCATCCTGTCTGCCAGACTGAGCAAGAGCAGAC
GGCTGGAAAATCTGATCGCCCAGCTGCCCGGCGAGAAGAAGAATGGCCTGTTCGGAAACCTGATTGCCCT
GAGCCTGGGCCTGACCCCCAACTTCAAGAGCAACTTCGACCTGGCCGAGGATGCCAAACTGCAGCTGAGC
AAGGACACCTACGACGACGACCTGGACAACCTGCTGGCCCAGATCGGCGACCAGTACGCCGACCTGTTTC
TGGCCGCCAAGAACCTGTCCGACGCCATCCTGCTGAGCGACATCCTGAGAGTGAACACCGAGATCACCAA
GGCCCCCCTGAGCGCCTCTATGATCAAGAGATACGACGAGCACCACCAGGACCTGACCCTGCTGAAAGCT
CTCGTGCGGCAGCAGCTGCCTGAGAAGTACAAAGAGATTTTCTTCGACCAGAGCAAGAACGGCTACGCCG
GCTACATTGACGGCGGAGCCAGCCAGGAAGAGTTCTACAAGTTCATCAAGCCCATCCTGGAAAAGATGGA
CGGCACCGAGGAACTGCTCGTGAAGCTGAACAGAGAGGACCTGCTGCGGAAGCAGCGGACCTTCGACAAC
GGCAGCATCCCCCACCAGATCCACCTGGGAGAGCTGCACGCCATTCTGCGGCGGCAGGAAGATTTTTACC
CATTCCTGAAGGACAACCGGGAAAAGATCGAGAAGATCCTGACCTTCCGCATCCCCTACTACGTGGGCCC
TCTGGCCAGGGGAAACAGCAGATTCGCCTGGATGACCAGAAAGAGCGAGGAAACCATCACCCCCTGGAAC
TTCGAGGAAGTGGTGGACAAGGGCGCTTCCGCCCAGAGCTTCATCGAGCGGATGACCAACTTCGATAAGA
ACCTGCCCAACGAGAAGGTGCTGCCCAAGCACAGCCTGCTGTACGAGTACTTCACCGTGTATAACGAGCT
GACCAAAGTGAAATACGTGACCGAGGGAATGAGAAAGCCCGCCTTCCTGAGCGGCGAGCAGAAAAAGGCC
ATCGTGGACCTGCTGTTCAAGACCAACCGGAAAGTGACCGTGAAGCAGCTGAAAGAGGACTACTTCAAGA
AAATCGAGTGCTTCGACTCCGTGGAAATCTCCGGCGTGGAAGATCGGTTCAACGCCTCCCTGGGCACATA
CCACGATCTGCTGAAAATTATCAAGGACAAGGACTTCCTGGACAATGAGGAAAACGAGGACATTCTGGAA
GATATCGTGCTGACCCTGACACTGTTTGAGGACAGAGAGATGATCGAGGAACGGCTGAAAACCTATGCCC
ACCTGTTCGACGACAAAGTGATGAAGCAGCTGAAGCGGCGGAGATACACCGGCTGGGGCAGGCTGAGCCG
GAAGCTGATCAACGGCATCCGGGACAAGCAGTCCGGCAAGACAATCCTGGATTTCCTGAAGTCCGACGGC
TTCGCCAACAGAAACTTCATGCAGCTGATCCACGACGACAGCCTGACCTTTAAAGAGGACATCCAGAAAG
CCCAGGTGTCCGGCCAGGGCGATAGCCTGCACGAGCACATTGCCAATCTGGCCGGCAGCCCCGCCATTAA
GAAGGGCATCCTGCAGACAGTGAAGGTGGTGGACGAGCTCGTGAAAGTGATGGGCCGGCACAAGCCCGAG
AACATCGTGATCGAAATGGCCAGAGAGAACCAGACCACCCAGAAGGGACAGAAGAACAGCCGCGAGAGAA
TGAAGCGGATCGAAGAGGGCATCAAAGAGCTGGGCAGCCAGATCCTGAAAGAACACCCCGTGGAAAACAC
CCAGCTGCAGAACGAGAAGCTGTACCTGTACTACCTGCAGAATGGGCGGGATATGTACGTGGACCAGGAA
CTGGACATCAACCGGCTGTCCGACTACGATGTGGACCATATCGTGCCTCAGAGCTTTCTGAAGGACGACT
CCATCGACAACAAGGTGCTGACCAGAAGCGACAAGAACCGGGGCAAGAGCGACAACGTGCCCTCCGAAGA
GGTCGTGAAGAAGATGAAGAACTACTGGCGGCAGCTGCTGAACGCCAAGCTGATTACCCAGAGAAAGTTC
GACAATCTGACCAAGGCCGAGAGAGGCGGCCTGAGCGAACTGGATAAGGCCGGCTTCATCAAGAGACAGC
TGGTGGAAACCCGGCAGATCACAAAGCACGTGGCACAGATCCTGGACTCCCGGATGAACACTAAGTACGA
CGAGAATGACAAGCTGATCCGGGAAGTGAAAGTGATCACCCTGAAGTCCAAGCTGGTGTCCGATTTCCGG
AAGGATTTCCAGTTTTACAAAGTGCGCGAGATCAACAACTACCACCACGCCCACGACGCCTACCTGAACG
CCGTCGTGGGAACCGCCCTGATCAAAAAGTACCCTAAGCTGGAAAGCGAGTTCGTGTACGGCGACTACAA
GGTGTACGACGTGCGGAAGATGATCGCCAAGAGCGAGCAGGAAATCGGCAAGGCTACCGCCAAGTACTTC
TTCTACAGCAACATCATGAACTTTTTCAAGACCGAGATTACCCTGGCCAACGGCGAGATCCGGAAGCGGC
CTCTGATCGAGACAAACGGCGAAACCGGGGAGATCGTGTGGGATAAGGGCCGGGATTTTGCCACCGTGCG
GAAAGTGCTGAGCATGCCCCAAGTGAATATCGTGAAAAAGACCGAGGTGCAGACAGGCGGCTTCAGCAAA
GAGTCTATCCTGCCCAAGAGGAACAGCGATAAGCTGATCGCCAGAAAGAAGGACTGGGACCCTAAGAAGT
ACGGCGGCTTCGACAGCCCCACCGTGGCCTATTCTGTGCTGGTGGTGGCCAAAGTGGAAAAGGGCAAGTC
CAAGAAACTGAAGAGTGTGAAAGAGCTGCTGGGGATCACCATCATGGAAAGAAGCAGCTTCGAGAAGAAT
CCCATCGACTTTCTGGAAGCCAAGGGCTACAAAGAAGTGAAAAAGGACCTGATCATCAAGCTGCCTAAGT
ACTCCCTGTTCGAGCTGGAAAACGGCCGGAAGAGAATGCTGGCCTCTGCCGGCGAACTGCAGAAGGGAAA
CGAACTGGCCCTGCCCTCCAAATATGTGAACTTCCTGTACCTGGCCAGCCACTATGAGAAGCTGAAGGGC
TCCCCCGAGGATAATGAGCAGAAACAGCTGTTTGTGGAACAGCACAAGCACTACCTGGACGAGATCATCG
AGCAGATCAGCGAGTTCTCCAAGAGAGTGATCCTGGCCGACGCTAATCTGGACAAAGTGCTGTCCGCCTA
CAACAAGCACCGGGATAAGCCCATCAGAGAGCAGGCCGAGAATATCATCCACCTGTTTACCCTGACCAAT
CTGGGAGCCCCTGCCGCCTTCAAGTACTTTGACACCACCATCGACCGGAAGAGGTACACCAGCACCAAAG
AGGTGCTGGACGCCACCCTGATCCACCAGAGCATCACCGGCCTGTACGAGACACGGATCGACCTGTCTCA
GCTGGGAGGCGACAAAAGGCCGGCGGCCACGAAAAAGGCCGGCCAGGCAAAAAAGAAAAAGGAATTCGGC
AGTGGAGAGGGCAGAGGAAGTCTGCTAACATGCGGTGACGTCGAGGAGAATCCTGGCCCAATGACCGAGT
ACAAGCCCACGGTGCGCCTCGCCACCCGCGACGACGTCCCCAGGGCCGTACGCACCCTCGCCGCCGCGTT
CGCCGACTACCCCGCCACGCGCCACACCGTCGATCCGGACCGCCACATCGAGCGGGTCACCGAGCTGCAA
GAACTCTTCCTCACGCGCGTCGGGCTCGACATCGGCAAGGTGTGGGTCGCGGACGACGGCGCCGCGGTGG
CGGTCTGGACCACGCCGGAGAGCGTCGAAGCGGGGGCGGTGTTCGCCGAGATCGGCCCGCGCATGGCCGA
GTTGAGCGGTTCCCGGCTGGCCGCGCAGCAACAGATGGAAGGCCTCCTGGCGCCGCACCGGCCCAAGGAG
CCCGCGTGGTTCCTGGCCACCGTCGGCGTCTCGCCCGACCACCAGGGCAAGGGTCTGGGCAGCGCCGTCG
TGCTCCCCGGAGTGGAGGCGGCCGAGCGCGCCGGGGTGCCCGCCTTCCTGGAGACCTCCGCGCCCCACAA
CCTCCCCTTCTACGAGCGGCTCGGCTTCACCGTCACCGCCGACGTCGAGGTGCCCGAAGGACCGCGCACC
TGGTGCATGACCCGCAAGCCCGGTGCCTGAGAATTCTAACTAGAGCTCGCTGATCAGCCTCGACTGTGCC
TTCTAGTTGCCAGCCATCTGTTGTTTGCCCCTCCCCCGTGCCTTCCTTGACCCTGGAAGGTGCCACTCCC
ACTGTCCTTTCCTAATAAAATGAGGAAATTGCATCGCATTGTCTGAGTAGGTGTCATTCTATTCTGGGGG
GTGGGGTGGGGCAGGACAGCAAGGGGGAGGATTGGGAAGAGAATAGCAGGCATGCTGGGGAGCGGCCGCA
GGAACCCCTAGTGATGGAGTTGGCCACTCCCTCTCTGCGCGCTCGCTCGCTCACTGAGGCCGGGCGACCA
AAGGTCGCCCGACGCCCGGGCTTTGCCCGGGCGGCCTCAGTGAGCGAGCGAGCGCGCAGCTGCCTGCAGG
GGCGCCTGATGCGGTATTTTCTCCTTACGCATCTGTGCGGTATTTCACACCGCATA
[95 nt withheld, positions 6637-6731]
T
[46 nt withheld, positions 6733-6778]
C
[141 nt withheld, positions 6780-6920]
CCTTTGACGTTGGAGTCCACGTTCTTT
[37 nt withheld, positions 6948-6984]
ACTCTATCTCGGGCTATTCTTTTGATTTATAAGGGATTTTGCCGATTTCGGTCTATTGGTTAAAAAATGA
GCTGATTTAACAAAAATTTAACGCGAATTTTAACAAAATATTAACGTTTACAATTTTATGGTGCACTCTC
AGTACAATCTGCTCTGATGCCGCATAGTTAAGCCAGCCCCGACACCCGCCAACACCCGCTGACGCGCCCT
GACGGGCTTGTCTGCTCCCGGCATCCGCTTACAGACAAGCTGTGACCGTCTCCGGGAGCTGCATGTGTCA
GAGGTTTTCACCGTCATCACCGAAACGCGCGAGACGAAAGGGCCTCGTGATACGCCTATTTTTATAGGTT
AATGTCATGATAATAATGGTTTCTTAGACGTCAGGTGGCACTTTTCGGGGAAATGTGCGCGGAACCCCTA
TTTGTTTATTTTTCTAAATACATTCAAATATGTATCCGCTCATGAGACAATAACCCTGATAAATGCTTCA
ATAATATTGAAAAAGGAAGAGTATGAGTATTCAACATTTCCGTGTCGCCCTTATTCCCTTTTTTGCGGCA
TTTTGCCTTCCTGTTTTTGCTCACCCAGAAACGCTGGTGAAAGTAAAAGATGCTGAAGATCAGTTGGGTG
CACGAGTGGGTTACATCGAACTGGATCTCAACAGCGGTAAGATCCTTGAGAGTTTTCGCCCCGAAGAACG
TTTTCCAATGATGAGCACTTTTAAAGTTCTGCTATGTGGCGCGGTATTATCCCGTATTGACGCCGGGCAA
GAGCAACTCGGTCGCCGCATACACTATTCTCAGAATGACTTGGTTGAGTACTCACCAGTCACAGAAAAGC
ATCTTACGGATGGCATGACAGTAAGAGAATTATGCAGTGCTGCCATAACCATGAGTGATAACACTGCGGC
CAACTTACTTCTGACAACGATCGGAGGACCGAAGGAGCTAACCGCTTTTTTGCACAACATGGGGGATCAT
GTAACTCGCCTTGATCGTTGGGAACCGGAGCTGAATGAAGCCATACCAAACGACGAGCGTGACACCACGA
TGCCTGTAGCAATGGCAACAACGTTGCGCAAACTATTAACTGGCGAACTACTTACTCTAGCTTCCCGGCA
ACAATTAATAGACTGGATGGAGGCGGATAAAGTTGCAGGACCACTTCTGCGCTCGGCCCTTCCGGCTGGC
TGGTTTATTGCTGATAAATCTGGAGCCGGTGAGCGTGGAAGCCGCGGTATCATTGCAGCACTGGGGCCAG
ATGGTAAGCCCTCCCGTATCGTAGTTATCTACACGACGGGGAGTCAGGCAACTATGGATGAACGAAATAG
ACAGATCGCTGAGATAGGTGCCTCACTGATTAAGCATTGGTAACTGTCAGACCAAGTTTACTCATATATA
CTTTAGATTGATTTAAAACTTCATTTTTAATTTAAAAGGATCTAGGTGAAGATCCTTTTTGATAATCTCA
TGACCAAAATCCCTTAACGTGAGTTTTCGTTCCACTGAGCGTCAGACCCCGTAGAAAAGATCAAAGGATC
TTCTTGAGATCCTTTTTTTCTGCGCGTAATCTGCTGCTTGCAAACAAAAAAACCACCGCTACCAGCGGTG
GTTTGTTTGCCGGATCAAGAGCTACCAACTCTTTTTCCGAAGGTAACTGGCTTCAGCAGAGCGCAGATAC
CAAATACTGTTCTTCTAGTGTAGCCGTAGTTAGGCCACCACTTCAAGAACTCTGTAGCACCGCCTACATA
CCTCGCTCTGCTAATCCTGTTACCAGTGGCTGCTGCCAGTGGCGATAAGTCGTGTCTTACCGGGTTGGAC
TCAAGACGATAGTTACCGGATAAGGCGCAGCGGTCGGGCTGAACGGGGGGTTCGTGCACACAGCCCAGCT
TGGAGCGAACGACCTACACCGAACTGAGATACCTACAGCGTGAGCTATGAGAAAGCGCCACGCTTCCCGA
AGGGAGAAAGGCGGACAGGTATCCGGTAAGCGGCAGGGTCGGAACAGGAGAGCGCACGAGGGAGCTTCCA
GGGGGAAACGCCTGGTATCTTTATAGTCCTGTCGGGTTTCGCCACCTCTGACTTGAGCGTCGATTTTTGT
GATGCTCGTCAGGGGGGCGGAGCCTATGGAAAAACGCCAGCAACGCGGCCTTTTTACGGTTCCTGGCCTT
TTGCTGGCCTTTTGCTCACATGT
